Addgene plasmid #241482: pMIHP-16174 AU1.HA.S
Purpose: (Empty Backbone) AU1.HA.S Flow Code Plasmid This plasmid is to be used with mRNAs.
Depositing lab: Adrian Liston. Depositing organization: Babraham Institute. Publication: The tissue-resident regulatory T cell pool is shaped by transient multi-tissue migration and a conserved residency program. Burton OT, Bricard O, Tareen S, Gergelits V, Andrews S, Biggins L, Roca CP, Whyte C, Junius S, Brajic A, Pasciuto E, Ali M, Lemaitre P, Schlenner SM, Ishigame H, Brown BD, Dooley J, Liston A. Immunity. 2024 Jul 9;57(7):1586-1602.e10. doi: 10.1016/j.immuni.2024.05.023. Epub 2024 Jun 18. PubMed 38897202.
Backbone
  Vector backbone: Retroviral plasmid
  Vector type: Retroviral
  Tag / fusion protein: AU1; HA; S
Growth in bacteria
  Bacterial resistance: Ampicillin, 100 μg/mL
  Growth temperature: 30°C
  Growth strain: NEB Stable
  Copy number: Unknown
Gene/Insert
  Gene/Insert name: None
Resource information
  A portion of this plasmid was derived from a plasmid made by: The plasmids were generated using pro-code vectors received from Dr Brian Brown at Mount Sinai and we have their permission via email for these to be deposited.
Terms and licenses: Academic/Nonprofit Terms; Industry Terms: Not Available to Industry
Depositor comments: Any stbl competent cell strain can be used for growing this plasmid.
How to cite: pMIHP-16174 AU1.HA.S was a gift from Adrian Liston (Addgene plasmid # 241482 ; http://n2t.net/addgene:241482 ; RRID:Addgene_241482)
