[The description below was written by a language model from this plasmid's Addgene catalogue record and pLannotate feature annotations shown in this document.]
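Description:
pMIHP-16174 AU1.HA.S is a 6.4 kb gammaretroviral transfer plasmid deposited as an empty backbone, one member of a "Flow Code" series derived from pro-code vectors. It is propagated in E. coli through a high-copy ColE1/pUC-type origin and selected with ampicillin via the β-lactamase gene. Recombination-reducing bacterial strains are recommended, as is usual for plasmids carrying repeated LTRs. Short fragments annotated as TcR, lacZα, lacI, rop, bom and env appear to be non-functional remnants of earlier cloning vectors.

The viral cassette is flanked by murine embryonic stem cell virus 5' and 3' LTRs. It contains the MESV Ψ packaging signal and a truncated MMLV gag segment lacking its start codon, which extends the packaging region so that the transcript can be packaged when viral proteins are supplied in trans. No separate internal promoter is annotated, so expression presumably comes from the 5' LTR. Downstream of the gag segment lies an EMCV IRES followed directly by a mouse histone H2B (H2bc3) coding sequence and then an annotated HA epitope. The catalogue lists AU1, HA and S tags, but only HA was detected by the automated annotation, probably because the other two are very short. The arrangement suggests a nuclear, histone-anchored epitope-combination barcode translated from the IRES, with the region upstream of the IRES available for a user's insert. However, the record does not explicitly define the cloning position, and a pUC MCS fragment is also annotated downstream of the tags.

Such tag combinations let transduced cell populations be distinguished by antibody staining and flow cytometry. The record notes use "with mRNAs" without further explanation. The associated publication concerns tissue-resident regulatory T cells.
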