Features (pLannotate 1.2.2; 20 found; start..end, strand, type, name):
     32..233     -  CDS            TcR (fragment): tetracycline efflux protein; tet; confers resistance to tetracycline
    234..332     +  CDS            env (fragment): murine leukemia virus gPr80 envelope polyprotein precursor; env; proteolytically cleaved into gp70SU and p15TM subunits
    374..890     +  LTR            5' LTR: 5' long terminal repeat from murine embryonic stem cell virus
    954..1295    +  misc_feature   MESV Ψ: packaging signal of murine embryonic stem cell virus
   1362..1778    +  CDS            gag (truncated): truncated Moloney murine leukemia virus (MMLV) gag gene lacking the start codon
   1837..2397    +  misc_feature   IRES: internal ribosome entry site (IRES) of the encephalomyocarditis virus (EMCV)
   2400..2777    +  CDS            H2bc3: H2B1B_MOUSE - Also known as Hist1h2bb Experimental evidence at protein level: Swiss-Prot protein existence level 1. Core component of nucleosome. Nucleosomes wrap and compact DNA into chromatin, limiting DNA accessibility to the cellular machineries which require DNA as a template. Histones thereby play a central role in transcription regulation, DNA repair, DNA replication and chromosomal stability. DNA accessibility is regulated via a complex set of post-translational modifications of histones, also called histone code, and nucleosome remodeling. From Mus musculus (Mouse).
   2856..2882    +  CDS            3xHA (fragment): three tandem HA epitope tags
   2974..3004    +  misc_feature   MCS (fragment): pUC18/19 multiple cloning site
   3124..3638    +  LTR            3' LTR: 3' long terminal repeat from murine embryonic stem cell virus
   3800..3816    -  protein_bind   lac operator: The lac repressor binds to the lac operator to inhibit transcription in E. coli. This inhibition can be relieved by adding lactose or isopropyl-β-D-thiogalactopyranoside (IPTG). lac repressor encoded by lacI
   3824..3854    -  promoter       lac promoter: promoter for the E. coli lac operon
   3869..3890    -  protein_bind   CAP binding site: CAP binding activates transcription in the presence of cAMP. E. coli catabolite activator protein
   3903..3995    -  CDS            lacI (fragment): lac repressor; lacI; The lac repressor binds to the lac operator to inhibit transcription in E. coli. This inhibition can be relieved by adding lactose or isopropyl-β-D-thiogalactopyranoside (IPTG).
   4178..4766    -  rep_origin     ori: high-copy-number ColE1/pMB1/pBR322/pUC origin of replication
   4937..5797    -  CDS            AmpR: β-lactamase; bla; confers resistance to ampicillin, carbenicillin, and related antibiotics
   5798..5902    -  promoter       AmpR promoter: bla
   5997..6032    +  CDS            rop (fragment): Rop protein, which maintains plasmids at low copy number; rop
   6134..6233    +  misc_feature   bom (fragment): basis of mobility region from pBR322
   6239..32      -  CDS            lacZα (fragment) (across the origin): LacZα fragment of β-galactosidase; lacZ fragment
>Addgene plasmid #241482 | pMIHP-16174 AU1.HA.S | addgene full sequence | sequence record 481823 | Addgene NGS Result
TTTTCCCAGTCACGACGTTGTAAAACGACGGCGCAAGGAATGGTGCATGCAAGGAGATGGCGCCCAACAG
TCCCCCGGCCACGGGGCCTGCCACCATACCCACGCCGAAACAAGCGCTCATGAGCCCGAAGTGGCGAGCC
CGATCTTCCCCATCGGTGATGTCGGCGATATAGGCGCCAGCAACCGCACCTGTGGCGCCGGTGATGCCGG
CCACGATGCGTCCGGCGTAGAGGCGATTAGTCCAATTTGTTAAAGACAGGATATCAGTGGTCCAGGCTCT
AGTTTTGACTCAACAATATCACCAGCTGAAGCCTATAGAGTACGAGCCATAGATAAAATAAAAGATTTTA
TTTAGTCTCCAGAAAAAGGGGGGAATGAAAGACCCCACCTGTAGGTTTGGCAAGCTAGCTTAAGTAACGC
CATTTTGCAAGGCATGGAAAATACATAACTGAGAATAGAGAAGTTCAGATCAAGGTTAGGAACAGAGAGA
CAGCAGAATATGGGCCAAACAGGATATCTGTGGTAAGCAGTTCCTGCCCCGGCTCAGGGCCAAGAACAGA
TGGTCCCCAGATGCGGTCCCGCCCTCAGCAGTTTCTAGAGAACCATCAGATGTTTCCAGGGTGCCCCAAG
GACCTGAAATGACCCTGTGCCTTATTTGAACTAACCAATCAGTTCGCTTCTCGCTTCTGTTCGCGCGCTT
CTGCTCCCCGAGCTCAATAAAAGAGCCCACAACCCCTCACTCGGCGCGCCAGTCCTCCGATAGACTGCGT
CGCCCGGGTACCCGTATTCCCAATAAAGCCTCTTGCTGTTTGCATCCGAATCGTGGACTCGCTGATCCTT
GGGAGGGTCTCCTCAGATTGATTGACTGCCCACCTCGGGGGTCTTTCATTTGGAGGTTCCACCGAGATTT
GGAGACCCCTGCCCAGGGACCACCGACCCCCCCGCCGGGAGGTAAGCTGGCCAGCGGTCGTTTCGTGTCT
GTCTCTGTCTTTGTGCGTGTTTGTGCCGGCATCTAATGTTTGCGCCTGCGTCTGTACTAGTTAGCTAACT
AGCTCTGTATCTGGCGGACCCGTGGTGGAACTGACGAGTTCTGAACACCCGGCCGCAACCCTGGGAGACG
TCCCAGGGACTTTGGGGGCCGTTTTTGTGGCCCGACCTGAGGAAGGGAGTCGATGTGGAATCCGACCCCG
TCAGGATATGTGGTTCTGGTAGGAGACGAGAACCTAAAACAGTTCCCGCCTCCGTCTGAATTTTTGCTTT
CGGTTTGGAACCGAAGCCGCGCGTCTTGTCTGCTGCAGCGCTGCAGCATCGTTCTGTGTTGTCTCTGTCT
GACTGTGTTTCTGTATTTGTCTGAAAATTAGGGCCAGACTGTTACCACTCCCTTAAGTTTGACCTTAGGT
CACTGGAAAGATGTCGAGCGGATCGCTCACAACCAGTCGGTAGATGTCAAGAAGAGACGTTGGGTTACCT
TCTGCTCTGCAGAATGGCCAACCTTTAACGTCGGATGGCCGCGAGACGGCACCTTTAACCGAGACCTCAT
CACCCAGGTTAAGATCAAGGTCTTTTCACCTGGCCCGCATGGACACCCAGACCAGGTCCCCTACATCGTG
ACCTGGGAAGCCTTGGCTTTTGACCCCCCTCCCTGGGTCAAGCCCTTTGTACACCCTAAGCCTCCGCCTC
CTCTTCCTCCATCCGCCCCGTCTCTCCCCCTTGAACCTCCTCGTTCGACCCCGCCTCGATCCTCCCTTTA
TCCAGCCCTCACTCCTTCTCTAGGCGCCGGAATTCCGAACAGTCTTCCGTAATAGAAGACACAAGGCTCG
AGCGGGATCAATTCCGCCCCCCCCCTAACGTTACTGGCCGAAGCCGCTTGGAATAAGGCCGGTGTGCGTT
TGTCTATATGTTATTTTCCACCATATTGCCGTCTTTTGGCAATGTGAGGGCCCGGAAACCTGGCCCTGTC
TTCTTGACGAGCATTCCTAGGGGTCTTTCCCCTCTCGCCAAAGGAATGCAAGGTCTGTTGAATGTCGTGA
AGGAAGCAGTTCCTCTGGAAGCTTCTTGAAGACAAACAACGTCTGTAGCGACCCTTTGCAGGCAGCGGAA
CCCCCCACCTGGCGACAGGTGCCTCTGCGGCCAAAAGCCACGTGTATAAGATACACCTGCAAAGGCGGCA
CAACCCCAGTGCCACGTTGTGAGTTGGATAGTTGTGGAAAGAGTCAAATGGCTCTCCTCAAGCGTATTCA
ACAAGGGGCTGAAGGATGCCCAGAAGGTACCCCATTGTATGGGATCTGATCTGGGGCCTCGGTGCACATG
CTTTACATGTGTTTAGTCGAGGTTAAAAAAACGTCTAGGCCCCCCGAACCACGGGGACGTGGTTTTCCTT
TGAAAAACACGATAATACCATGCCAGAGCCTTCTAAGTCTGCACCAGCCCCTAAGAAGGGATCTAAGAAA
GCCATCTCTAAGGCGCAGAAGAAGGATGGCAAGAAGCGCAAGCGCAGCCGCAAGGAGAGCTATTCGGTGT
ACGTGTACAAGGTGCTGAAGCAAGTGCACCCCGACACCGGCATCTCCTCCAAGGCCATGGGCATCATGAA
CTCGTTCGTGAACGACATCTTCGAGCGCATCGCGAGCGAGGCGTCCCGCCTGGCGCATTACAACAAGCGC
TCGACCATCACGTCCCGGGAGATCCAGACGGCCGTGCGCCTGCTGCTGCCCGGGGAGCTGGCCAAGCACG
CCGTGTCGGAGGGCACTAAGGCCGTCACCAAGTACACCAGCTCCAAGGACCCACCGGTCGCCACCGGATC
CACGGTCGCCACCATGGGCGACACCTATCGGTACATTGGAGGAGGCGGGGGAGGGTACCCATACGATGTG
CCAGATTACGCTGGAGGAGGCGGGGGAGGGAAGGAGACCGCCGCCGCCAAGTTCGAGAGGCAGCACATGG
ACAGCGGCATGCTGATGGTGTAAGCGGCCGCGACTCTAGAGTCGACCTGCAGGCATGCAAGCTTCAGGTA
GCCGGCTAACGTTAACAACCGGTACCTCTAGAACTATAGCTAGCATGCGCAAATTTAAAGCGCTGATATC
GATAAAATAAAAGATTTTATTTAGTCTCCAGAAAAAGGGGGGAATGAAAGACCCCACCTGTAGGTTTGGC
AAGCTAGCTTAAGTAACGCCATTTTGCAAGGCATGGAAAATACATAACTGAGAATAGAGAAGTTCAGATC
AAGGTTAGGAACAGAGAGACAGCAGAATATGGGCCAAACAGGATATCTGTGGTAAGCAGTTCCTGCCCCG
GCTCAGGGCCAAGAACAGATGGTCCCCAGATGCGGTCCCGCCCTCAGCAGTTTCTAGAGAACCATCAGAT
GTTTCCAGGGTGCCCCAAGGACCTGAAATGACCCTGTGCCTTATTTGAACTAACCAATCAGTTCGCTTCT
CGCTTCTGTTCGCGCGCTTCTGCTCCCCGAGCTCAATAAAAGAGCCCACAACCCCTCACTCGGCGCGCCA
GTCCTCCGATAGACTGCGTCGCCCGGGTACCCGTGTATCCAATAAACCCTCTTGCAGTTGCATCCGACTT
GTGGTCTCGCTGTTCCTTGGGAGGGTCTCCTCTGAGTGATTGACTACCCGTCAGCGGGGGTCTTTCATGG
GTAACAGTTTCTTGAAGTTGGAGAACAACATTCTGAGGGTAGGAGTCGAATATTAAGTAATCCTGACTCA
ATTAGCCACTGTTTTGAATCCACATACTCCAATACTCCTGAAATAGTTCATTATGGACAGCGCAGAAAGA
GCTGGGGAGAATTGTGAAATTGTTATCCGCTCACAATTCCACACAACATACGAGCCGGAAGCATAAAGTG
TAAAGCCTGGGGTGCCTAATGAGTGAGCTAACTCACATTAATTGCGTTGCGCTCACTGCCCGCTTTCCAG
TCGGGAAACCTGTCGTGCCAGCTGCATTAATGAATCGGCCAACGCGCGGGGAGAGGCGGTTTGCGTATTG
GGCGCTCTTCCGCTTCCTCGCTCACTGACTCGCTGCGCTCGGTCGTTCGGCTGCGGCGAGCGGTATCAGC
TCACTCAAAGGCGGTAATACGGTTATCCACAGAATCAGGGGATAACGCAGGAAAGAACATGTGAGCAAAA
GGCCAGCAAAAGGCCAGGAACCGTAAAAAGGCCGCGTTGCTGGCGTTTTTCCATAGGCTCCGCCCCCCTG
ACGAGCATCACAAAAATCGACGCTCAAGTCAGAGGTGGCGAAACCCGACAGGACTATAAAGATACCAGGC
GTTTCCCCCTGGAAGCTCCCTCGTGCGCTCTCCTGTTCCGACCCTGCCGCTTACCGGATACCTGTCCGCC
TTTCTCCCTTCGGGAAGCGTGGCGCTTTCTCATAGCTCACGCTGTAGGTATCTCAGTTCGGTGTAGGTCG
TTCGCTCCAAGCTGGGCTGTGTGCACGAACCCCCCGTTCAGCCCGACCGCTGCGCCTTATCCGGTAACTA
TCGTCTTGAGTCCAACCCGGTAAGACACGACTTATCGCCACTGGCAGCAGCCACTGGTAACAGGATTAGC
AGAGCGAGGTATGTAGGCGGTGCTACAGAGTTCTTGAAGTGGTGGCCTAACTACGGCTACACTAGAAGAA
CAGTATTTGGTATCTGCGCTCTGCTGAAGCCAGTTACCTTCGGAAAAAGAGTTGGTAGCTCTTGATCCGG
CAAACAAACCACCGCTGGTAGCGGTGGTTTTTTTGTTTGCAAGCAGCAGATTACGCGCAGAAAAAAAGGA
TCTCAAGAAGATCCTTTGATCTTTTCTACGGGGTCTGACGCTCAGTGGAACGAAAACTCACGTTAAGGGA
TTTTGGTCATGAGATTATCAAAAAGGATCTTCACCTAGATCCTTTTAAATTAAAAATGAAGTTTTAAATC
AATCTAAAGTATATATGAGTAAACTTGGTCTGACAGTTACCAATGCTTAATCAGTGAGGCACCTATCTCA
GCGATCTGTCTATTTCGTTCATCCATAGTTGCCTGACTCCCCGTCGTGTAGATAACTACGATACGGGAGG
GCTTACCATCTGGCCCCAGTGCTGCAATGATACCGCGAGACCCACGCTCACCGGCTCCAGATTTATCAGC
AATAAACCAGCCAGCCGGAAGGGCCGAGCGCAGAAGTGGTCCTGCAACTTTATCCGCCTCCATCCAGTCT
ATTAATTGTTGCCGGGAAGCTAGAGTAAGTAGTTCGCCAGTTAATAGTTTGCGCAACGTTGTTGCCATTG
CTACAGGCATCGTGGTGTCACGCTCGTCGTTTGGTATGGCTTCATTCAGCTCCGGTTCCCAACGATCAAG
GCGAGTTACATGATCCCCCATGTTGTGCAAAAAAGCGGTTAGCTCCTTCGGTCCTCCGATCGTTGTCAGA
AGTAAGTTGGCCGCAGTGTTATCACTCATGGTTATGGCAGCACTGCATAATTCTCTTACTGTCATGCCAT
CCGTAAGATGCTTTTCTGTGACTGGTGAGTACTCAACCAAGTCATTCTGAGAATAGTGTATGCGGCGACC
GAGTTGCTCTTGCCCGGCGTCAATACGGGATAATACCGCGCCACATAGCAGAACTTTAAAAGTGCTCATC
ATTGGAAAACGTTCTTCGGGGCGAAAACTCTCAAGGATCTTACCGCTGTTGAGATCCAGTTCGATGTAAC
CCACTCGTGCACCCAACTGATCTTCAGCATCTTTTACTTTCACCAGCGTTTCTGGGTGAGCAAAAACAGG
AAGGCAAAATGCCGCAAAAAAGGGAATAAGGGCGACACGGAAATGTTGAATACTCATACTCTTCCTTTTT
CAATATTATTGAAGCATTTATCAGGGTTATTGTCTCATGAGCGGATACATATTTGAATGTATTTAGAAAA
ATAAACAAATAGGGGTTCCGCGCACATTTCCCCGAAAAGTGCCACCTGACGTCTAAGAAACCATTATTAT
CATGACATTAACCTATAAAAATAGGCGTATCACGAGGCCCTTTCGTCTCGCGCGTTTCGGTGATGACGGT
GAAAACCTCTGACACATGCAGCTCCCGGAGACGGTCACAGCTTGTCTGTAAGCGGATGCCGGGAGCAGAC
AAGCCCGTCAGGGCGCGTCAGCGGGTGTTGGCGGGTGTCGGGGCTGGCTTAACTATGCGGCATCAGAGCA
GATTGTACTGAGAGTGCACCATATGCGGTGTGAAATACCGCACAGATGCGTAAGGAGAAAATACCGCATC
AGGCGCCATTCGCCATTCAGGCTGCGCAACTGTTGGGAAGGGCGATCGGTGCGGGCCTCTTCGCTATTAC
GCCAGCTGGCGAAAGGGGGATGTGCTGCAAGGCGATTAAGTTGGGTAACGCCAGGG
